Addgene plasmid #42260: pRK5-mFzd8
Depositing lab: Chris Garcia & Jeremy Nathans. Depositing organization: Johns Hopkins University and School of Medicine. Publication: Frizzled 2 and frizzled 7 function redundantly in convergent extension and closure of the ventricular septum and palate: evidence for a network of interacting genes. Yu H, Ye X, Guo N, Nathans J. Development. 2012 Dec 1;139(23):4383-94. doi: 10.1242/dev.083352. Epub 2012 Oct 24. PubMed 23095888.
Backbone
  Vector backbone: pRK5
  Vector type: Mammalian Expression
Growth in bacteria
  Bacterial resistance: Ampicillin, 100 μg/mL
  Growth temperature: 37°C
  Growth strain: DH5alpha
  Copy number: Unknown
Gene/Insert
  Gene/Insert name: Frizzled 8
  Species: M. musculus (mouse)
  Entrez Gene: Fzd8 (a.k.a. Fz8)
  Cloning method: Unknown
  Sequencing primers: 5′ SP6; 3′ SV40pA-R
Terms and licenses: Academic/Nonprofit Terms; Industry Terms: Not Available to Industry
How to cite: pRK5-mFzd8 was a gift from Chris Garcia & Jeremy Nathans (Addgene plasmid # 42260 ; http://n2t.net/addgene:42260 ; RRID:Addgene_42260)
