[The description below was written by a language model from this plasmid's Addgene catalogue record.]
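Description:
pRK5-mFzd8 is a mammalian expression plasmid built on the pRK5 backbone and carrying the mouse Frizzled 8 gene (Fzd8, also known as Fz8). It is propagated in E. coli under ampicillin selection; the record lists copy number as unknown and does not name the origin of replication. No mammalian selection marker is recorded, which fits a vector intended mainly for transient transfection rather than stable line generation.

The record does not explicitly state the promoter driving the insert. pRK5-family vectors generally use a CMV immediate-early promoter for strong constitutive expression in mammalian cells. The sequencing primers listed (SP6 on the 5′ side and an SV40 polyA reverse primer on the 3′ side) indicate that the Fzd8 insert sits between an SP6 promoter site and an SV40 polyadenylation signal, the latter providing transcript termination and stabilisation. No epitope tags, fusion partners, reporters or mutations are recorded, so the insert appears to be an untagged Fzd8 coding sequence, although the exact boundaries and the cloning method are not given.

Frizzled 8 is a seven-pass transmembrane receptor of the Frizzled family that binds Wnt ligands through its extracellular cysteine-rich domain. The plasmid is associated with work on redundancy and genetic interactions among Frizzled family members in mouse development, including convergent extension and closure of the ventricular septum and palate. A construct like this is typically used to express the receptor in cultured mammalian cells, for example in Wnt signalling, ligand-binding or receptor localisation studies, though the record does not specify particular assays.
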