>Addgene plasmid #42260 | pRK5-mFzd8 | addgene partial sequence | sequence record 61348 | sp6 5'-ATTTAGGTGACACTATAG-3'
ACTCCAGGTCCACTGCACCTCGGTTCTATCGATTGAATTCCACCATGGAGTGGGGTTACCTGTTGGAAGT
GACCTCGCTCCTAGCCGCCTTGGCGGTGCTACAGCGCTCTAGCGGCGCTGCCGCGGCTTCGGCCAAGGAG
CTGGCGTGCCAAGAGATCACGGTGCCGTTGTGCAAAGGCATCGGTTACAACTACACTTACATGCCCAACC
AGTTCAACCACGACACGCAAGATGAGGCGGGCCTAGAGGTGCACCAGTTTTGGCCGCTGGTGGAGATACA
GTGCTCCCCGGACCTCAAGTTCTTTCTGTGTAGCATGTACACGCCCATCTGCCTGGAGGACTACAAGAAG
CCTCTGCCGCCTTGTCGCTCTGTGTGTGAACGCGCCAAGGCCGGCTGCGCGCCGCTCATGCGCCAGTACG
GCTTTGCTTGGCCTGACCGCATGCGCTGCGATCGGTTGCCGGAGCAGGGCAACCCGGACACTCTGTGCAT
GGACTACAACCGCACCGACCTCACCACGGCCGCGCCCAGCCCACCGCGCCGCCTGCCTCCGCCGCCTCCT
CCCGGCGAGCAGCCGCCCTCTGGCAGCGGCCACAGCCGCCCGCCAGGGGCCAGGCCCCCACATCGTGGCG
GCAGCAGTAGGGGCAGCGGGGACGCGGCGGCTGCGCCCCCTTCGCGCGGCGGGAAGGCGAGGCCCCCTGG
TGGCGGCGCTGCTCCCTGCGAGCCGGGGTGCCAGTGCCGCGCGCCCATGGTGAGCGTGTCCAGCGAACGC
CACCCGCTCTACAACCGCGTCAA
